>Addgene plasmid #168187 | p5426 | addgene full sequence | sequence record 389645 | Addgene NGS Result
AAGAAACCAATTGTCCATATTGCATCAGACATTGCCGTCACTGCGTCTTTTACTGGCTCTTCTCGCTAAC
CAAACCGGTAACCCCGCTTATTAAAAGCATTCTGTAACAAAGCGGGACCAAAGCCATGACAAAAACGCGT
AACAAAAGTGTCTATAATCACGGCAGAAAAGTCCACATTGATTATTTGCACGGCGTCACACTTTGCTATG
CCATAGCATTTTTATCCATAAGATTAGCGGATCCTACCTGACGCTTTTTATCGCAACTCTCTACTGTTTC
TCCATACCCGTTTTTTTGGGCTAGCAGGAGGAATTCACCATGGTCGATATCGGTACCGGGAAAGAGGAGA
AAAGTATGGCATCCACCGAGGACGTCATCAAGGAGTTCATGCGCTTCAAAGTGCGCATGGAGGGCTCCGT
GAACGGCCACGAGTTCGAGATCGAGGGCGAGGGCGAGGGCCGCCCCTACGAGGGCACCCAGACCGCCAAG
CTGAAGGTGACCAAGGGCGGCCCCCTGCCCTTCGCCTGGGACATCCTGTCCCCCCAGTTCCAGTACGGCT
CCAAGGTGTACGTGAAGCACCCCGCCGACATCCCCGACTACAAGAAGCTGTCCTTCCCCGAGGGCTTCAA
GTGGGAGCGCGTGATGAACTTCGAGGACGGCGGCGTGGTGACCGTGACCCAGGACTCCTCCCTGCAGGAC
GGCTGCTTCATCTACAAGGTGAAGTTCATCGGCGTGAACTTCCCCTCCGACGGCCCCGTAATGCAGAAGA
AGACTATGGGCTGGGAGCCCTCCACCGAGCGCCTGTACCCCCGCGACGGCGTGCTGAAGGGCGAGATCCA
CAAGGCCCTGAAGCTGAAGGACGGCGGCCACTACCTGGTGGAGTTCAAGTCCATCTACATGGCCAAGAAG
CCCGTGCAACTGCCCGGCTACTACTACGTGGACTCCAAGCTGGACATCACCTCCCACAACGAGGACTACA
CCATCGTGGAGCAGTACGAACGCACCGAGGGCCGCCACCACCTGTTCCTGTAGCCATGGATCGATAGCTG
GTCGACAACCATTCCTTGCGGCGGCGGTGCTCAACGGCCTCAACCTACTACTGGGCTGCTTCCTAATGCA
GGAGTCGCATAAGGGAGAGCGTCGACCGATGCCCTTGAGAGCCTTCAACCCAGTCAGCTCCTTCCGGTGG
GCGCGGGGCATGACTATCGTCGCCGCACTTATGACTGTCTTCTTTATCATGCAACTCGTAGGACAGGTGC
CGGCAGCGCTCTGGGTCATTTTCGGCGAGGACCGCTTTCGCTGGAGCGCGACGATGATCGGCCTGTCGCT
TGCGGTATTCGGAATCTTGCACGCCCTCGCTCAAGCCTTCGTCACTGGTCCCGCCACCAAACGTTTCGGC
GAGAAGCAGGCCATTATCGCCGGCATGGCGGCCGACGCGCTGGGCTACGTCTTGCTGGCGTTCGCGACGC
GAGGCTGGATGGCCTTCCCCATTATGATTCTTCTCGCTTCCGGCGGCATCGGGATGCCCGCGTTGCAGGC
CATGCTGTCCAGGCAGGTAGATGACGACCATCAGGGACAGCTTCAAGGATCGCTCGCGGCTCTTACCAGC
CTAACTTCGATCATTGGACCGCTGATCGTCACGGCGATTTATGCCGCCTCGGCGAGCACATGGAACGGGT
TGGCATGGATTGTAGGCGCCGCCCTATACCTTGTCTGCCTCCCCGCGTTGCGTCGCGGTGCATGGAGCCG
GGCCACCTCGACCTGAATGGAAGCCGGCGGCACCTCGCTAACGGATTCACCACTCCAAGAATTGGAGCCA
ATCAATTCTTGCGGAGAACTGTGAATGCGCAAACCAACCCTTGGCAGAACATATCCATCGCGTCCGCCAT
CTCCAGCAGCCGCACGCGGCGCATCTCGGGCAGCGTTGGGTCCTGGCCACGGGTGCGCATGATCGTGCTC
CTGTCGTTGAGGACCCGGCTAGGCTGGCGGGGTTGCCTTACTGGTTAGCAGAATGAATCACCGATACGCG
AGCGAACGTGAAGCGACTGCTGCTGCAAAACGTCTGCGACCTGAGCAACAACATGAATGGTCTTCGGTTT
CCGTGTTTCGTAAAGTCTGGAAACGCGGAAGTCAGCGCCCTGCACCATTATGTTCCGGATCTGCATCGCA
GGATGCTGCTGGCTACCCTGTGGAACACCTACATCTGTATTAACGAAGCGCTGGCATTGACCCTGAGTGA
TTTTTCTCTGGTCCCGCCGCATCCATACCGCCAGTTGTTTACCCTCACAACGTTCCAGTAACCGGGCATG
TTCATCATCAGTAACCCGTATCGTGAGCATCCTCTCTCGTTTCATCGGTATCATTACCCCCATGAACAGA
AATCCCCCTTACACGGAGGCATCAGTGACCAAACAGGAAAAAACCGCCCTTAACATGGCCCGCTTTATCA
GAAGCCAGACATTAACGCTTCTGGAGAAACTCAACGAGCTGGACGCGGATGAACAGGCAGACATCTGTGA
ATCGCTTCACGACCACGCTGATGAGCTTTACCGCAGCTGCCTCGCGCGTTTCGGTGATGACGGTGAAAAC
CTCTGACACATGCAGCTCCCGGAGACGGTCACAGCTTGTCTGTAAGCGGATGCCGGGAGCAGACAAGCCC
GTCAGGGCGCGTCAGCGGGTGTTGGCGGGTGTCGGGGCGCAGCCATGACCCAGTCACGTAGCGATAGCGG
AGTGTATACTGGCTTAACTATGCGGCATCAGAGCAGATTGTACTGAGAGTGCACCATATGCGGTGTGAAA
TACCGCACAGATGCGTAAGGAGAAAATACCGCATCAGGCGCTCTTCCGCTTCCTCGCTCACTGACTCGCT
GCGCTCGGTCGTTCGGCTGCGGCGAGCGGTATCAGCTCACTCAAAGGCGGTAATACGGTTATCCACAGAA
TCAGGGGATAACGCAGGAAAGAACATGTGAGCAAAAGGCCAGCAAAAGGCCAGGAACCGTAAAAAGGCCG
CGTTGCTGGCGTTTTTCCATAGGCTCCGCCCCCCTGACGAGCATCACAAAAATCGACGCTCAAGTCAGAG
GTGGCGAAACCCGACAGGACTATAAAGATACCAGGCGTTTCCCCCTGGAAGCTCCCTCGTGCGCTCTCCT
GTTCCGACCCTGCCGCTTACCGGATACCTGTCCGCCTTTCTCCCTTCGGGAAGCGTGGCGCTTTCTCATA
GCTCACGCTGTAGGTATCTCAGTTCGGTGTAGGTCGTTCGCTCCAAGCTGGGCTGTGTGCACGAACCCCC
CGTTCAGCCCGACCGCTGCGCCTTATCCGGTAACTATCGTCTTGAGTCCAACCCGGTAAGACACGACTTA
TCGCCACTGGCAGCAGCCACTGGTAACAGGATTAGCAGAGCGAGGTATGTAGGCGGTGCTACAGAGTTCT
TGAAGTGGTGGCCTAACTACGGCTACACTAGAAGGACAGTATTTGGTATCTGCGCTCTGCTGAAGCCAGT
TACCTTCGGAAAAAGAGTTGGTAGCTCTTGATCCGGCAAACAAACCACCGCTGGTAGCGGTGGTTTTTTT
GTTTGCAAGCAGCAGATTACGCGCAGAAAAAAAGGATCTCAAGAAGATCCTTTGATCTTTTCTACGGGGT
CTGACGCTCAGTGGAACGAAAACTCACGTTAAGGGATTTTGGTCATGAGATTATCAAAAAGGATCTTCAC
CTAGATCCTTTTAAATTAAAAATGAAGTTTTAAATCAATCTAAAGTATATATGAGTAAACTTGGTCTGAC
AGTTACCAATGCTTAATCAGTGAGGCACCTATCTCAGCGATCTGTCTATTTCGTTCATCCATAGTTGCCT
GACTCCCCGTCGTGTAGATAACTACGATACGGGAGGGCTTACCATCTGGCCCCAGTGCTGCAATGATACC
GCGAGACCCACGCTCACCGGCTCCAGATTTATCAGCAATAAACCAGCCAGCCGGAAGGGCCGAGCGCAGA
AGTGGTCCTGCAACTTTATCCGCCTCCATCCAGTCTATTAATTGTTGCCGGGAAGCTAGAGTAAGTAGTT
CGCCAGTTAATAGTTTGCGCAACGTTGTTGCCATTGCTACAGGCATCGTGGTGTCACGCTCGTCGTTTGG
TATGGCTTCATTCAGCTCCGGTTCCCAACGATCAAGGCGAGTTACATGATCCCCCATGTTGTGCAAAAAA
GCGGTTAGCTCCTTCGGTCCTCCGATCGTTGTCAGAAGTAAGTTGGCCGCAGTGTTATCACTCATGGTTA
TGGCAGCACTGCATAATTCTCTTACTGTCATGCCATCCGTAAGATGCTTTTCTGTGACTGGTGAGTACTC
AACCAAGTCATTCTGAGAATAGTGTATGCGGCGACCGAGTTGCTCTTGCCCGGCGTCAACACGGGATAAT
ACCGCGCCACATAGCAGAACTTTAAAAGTGCTCATCATTGGAAAACGTTCTTCGGGGCGAAAACTCTCAA
GGATCTTACCGCTGTTGAGATCCAGTTCGATGTAACCCACTCGTGCACCCAACTGATCTTCAGCATCTTT
TACTTTCACCAGCGTTTCTGGGTGAGCAAAAACAGGAAGGCAAAATGCCGCAAAAAAGGGAATAAGGGCG
ACACGGAAATGTTGAATACTCATACTCTTCCTTTTTCAATATTATTGAAGCATTTATCAGGGTTATTGTC
TCATGAGCGGATACATATTTGAATGTATTTAGAAAAATAAACAAAAGAGTTTGTAGAAACGCAAAAAGGC
CATCCGTCAGGATGGCCTTCTGCTTAATTTGATGCCTGGCAGTTTATGGCGGGCGTCCTGCCCGCCACCC
TCCGGGCCGTTGCTTCGCAACGTTCAAATCCGCTCCCGGCGGATTTGTCCTACTCAGGAGAGCGTTCACC
GACAAACAACAGATAAAACGAAAGGCCCAGTCTTTCGACTGAGCCTTTCGTTTTATTTGATGCCTGGCAG
TTCCCTACTCTCGCATGGGGAGACCCCACACTACCATCGGCGCTACGGCGTTTCACTTCTGAGTTCGGCA
TGGGGTCAGGTGGGACCACCGCGCTACTGCCGCCAGGCAAATTCTGTTTTATCAGACCGCTTCTGCGTTC
TGATTTAATCTGTATCAGGCTGAAAATCTTCTCTCATCCGCCAAAACAGAAGTTTTATTATTTATACAGT
TCATCCATGCCATGCGTAATACCCGCCGCGGTCACAAATTCCAGCAGCACCATATGGTCGCGTTTTTCGT
TCGGATCTTTGCTCAGGACGCTCTGGGTGCTCAGATAATGGTTATCCGGCAGCAGCACCGGGCCATCGCC
AATCGGGGTGTTCTGCTGATAATGATCCGCCAGCTGCACGCTGCCATCTTCCACGTTGTGGCGGATTTTA
AAGTTCGCTTTGATGCCGTTTTTCTGTTTATCCGCGGTAATATACACGTTATGGCTGTTAAAGTTGTATT
CCAGTTTATGGCCCAGGATGTTGCCATCTTCTTTAAAATCGATGCCTTTCAGTTCAATGCGGTTCACCAG
GGTATCGCCTTCAAATTTCACTTCCGCACGGGTTTTATAGGTGCCATCATCTTTAAAGCTAATGGTGCGT
TCCTGCACATAGCCTTCCGGCATCGCGCTTTTAAAAAAATCATGCTGTTTCATATGATCCGGATAACGCG
CAAAGCACTGCACGCCATAGGTCAGGGTGGTCACCAGGGTCGGCCACGGCACCGGCAGTTTGCCCGTGGT
GCAAATGAATTTCAGGGTCAGTTTGCCGTTGGTCGCATCGCCTTCGCCTTCGCCACGCACGCTAAATTTA
TGGCCGTTCACATCGCCATCCAGTTCCACCAGAATCGGCACCACACCGGTAAACAGTTCTTCGCCTTTGC
GCATGATATCCTCCTCTTGCCATCTTTCTCTATCACTGATAGGGAGTGGTAAAATAACTCTATCAATGAT
AGAGTGTCAACAAAAATTAGGAATTAATGATGTCTAGATTAGATAAAAGTAAAGTGATTAGCAGCGCATT
AGAGCTGCTTAATGAGGTCGGAATCGAAGGTTTAACAACCCGTAAACTCGCCCAGAGGCTAGGTGTAGAG
CAGCCTACATTGTATTGGCATGTAAAAAATAAGCGGGCTTTGCTCGACGCCTTAGCCATTGAGATGTTAG
ATAGGCACCATACTCACTTTTGCCCTTTAGAAGGGGAAAGCTGGCAAGATTTTTTACGTAATAACGCTAA
AAGTTTTAGATGTGCTTTACTAAGTCATCGCGATGGAGCAAAAGTACATTTAGGTACACGGCCTACAGAA
AAACAGTATGAAACTCTCGAAAATCAATTAGCCTTTTTATGCCAACAAGGTTTTTCACTAGAGAATGCAT
TATATGCACTCAGCGCTGTGGGGCATTTTACTTTAGGTTGCGTATTGGAAGATCAAGAGCATCAAGTCGC
TAAAGAAGAAAGGGAAACACCTACTACTGATAGTATGCCGCCATTATTACGACAAGCTATCGAATTATTT
GATCACCAAGGTGCAGAGCCAGCCTTCTTATTCGGCCTTGAATTGATCATATGCGGATTAGAAAAACAAC
TTAAATGTGAAAGTGGGTCTTAAAAGCAGCATAACCTTTTTCCGTGATGGTAACTTCACGGTAACCAAGA
TGTCGAGTTAACCACCCATCGAAGCCACCGCGGTGGAGAGAAAATAATAAAAAAGCCGGATTAATAATCT
GGCTTTTTATATTCTCTGCGGCCATCGATGCATAATGTGCCTGTCAAATGGACGAAGCAGGGATTCTGCA
AACCCTATGCTACTCCGTCAAGCCGTCAATTGTCTGATTCGTTACCAATTATGACAACTTGACGGCTACA
TCATTCACTTTTTCTTCACAACCGGCACGGAACTCGCTCGGGCTGGCCCCGGTGCATTTTTTAAATACCC
GCGAGAAATAGAGTTGATCGTCAAAACCAACATTGCGACCGACGGTGGCGATAGGCATCCGGGTGGTGCT
CAAAAGCAGCTTCGCCTGGCTGATACGTTGGTCCTCGCGCCAGCTTAAGACGCTAATCCCTAACTGCTGG
CGGAAAAGATGTGACAGACGCGACGGCGACAAGCAAACATGCTGTGCGACGCTGGCGATATCAAAATTGC
TGTCTGCCAGGTGATCGCTGATGTACTGACAAGCCTCGCGTACCCGATTATCCATCGGTGGATGGAGCGA
CTCGTTAATCGCTTCCATGCGCCGCAGTAACAATTGCTCAAGCAGATTTATCGCCAGCAGCTCCGAATAG
CGCCCTTCCCCTTGCCCGGCGTTAATGATTTGCCCAAACAGGTCGCTGAAATGCGGCTGGTGCGCTTCAT
CCGGGCGAAAGAACCCCGTATTGGCAAATATTGACGGCCAGTTAAGCCATTCATGCCAGTAGGCGCGCGG
ACGAAAGTAAACCCACTGGTGATACCATTCGCGAGCCTCCGGATGACGACCGTAGTGATGAATCTCTCCT
GGCGGGAACAGCAAAATATCACCCGGTCGGCAAACAAATTCTCGTCCCTGATTTTTCACCACCCCCTGAC
CGCGAATGGTGAGATTGAGAATATAACCTTTCATTCCCAGCGGTCGGTCGATAAAAAAATCGAGATAACC
GTTGGCCTCAATCGGCGTTAAACCCGCCACCAGATGGGCATTAAACGAGTATCCCGGCAGCAGGGGATCA
TTTTGCGCTTCAGCCATACTTTTCATACTCCCGCCATTCAGAG
Features (pLannotate 1.2.2; 16 found; start..end, strand, type, name):
      1..285     +  promoter       araBAD promoter: araBAD; promoter of the L-arabinose operon of E. coli; the araC regulatory gene is transcribed in the opposite direction (Guzman et al., 1995)
    356..1030    +  CDS            DsRed.T3: DsRed.T3 is a basic (constitutively fluorescent) red fluorescent protein published in 2002, derived from Discosoma sp.. It is reported to be a somewhat slowly-maturing tetramer.
   1058..1766    +  CDS            TcR (fragment): tetracycline efflux protein; tet; confers resistance to tetracycline
   2008..2388    -  CDS            YPB1_ECOLX: Protein predicted: Swiss-Prot protein existence level 4. From Escherichia coli.
   2405..2596    +  CDS            rop: Rop protein, which maintains plasmids at low copy number; rop
   2698..2838    +  misc_feature   bom: basis of mobility region from pBR322
   3024..3612    -  rep_origin     ori: high-copy-number ColE1/pMB1/pBR322/pUC origin of replication
   3783..4643    -  CDS            AmpR: β-lactamase; bla; confers resistance to ampicillin, carbenicillin, and related antibiotics
   4644..4735    -  promoter       AmpR promoter: bla
   4754..4781    -  terminator     rrnB T2 terminator: transcription terminator T2 from the E. coli rrnB gene
   4873..4959    -  terminator     rrnB T1 terminator: Escherichia coli rrnB; transcription terminator T1 from the E. coli rrnB gene
   4961..5076    -  ncRNA          5S rRNA: Accession: RF00001 - 5S ribosomal RNA
   5171..5884    -  CDS            Superfolder GFP: Superfolder GFP is a basic (constitutively fluorescent) green fluorescent protein published in 2005, derived from Aequorea victoria. It is reported to be a very rapidly-maturing weak dimer.
   5906..5961    -  promoter       tetR/tetA promoters: tetR; overlapping promoters for bacterial tetR and tetA
   5977..6603    +  CDS            TetR: tetracycline repressor TetR; tetR; TetR binds to the tetracycline operator tetO to inhibit transcription. This inhibition can be relieved by adding tetracycline or doxycycline.
   6839..7717    -  CDS            araC: L-arabinose regulatory protein; araC
