[The description below was written by a language model from this plasmid's Addgene catalogue record and pLannotate feature annotations shown in this document.]
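Description:
p5426 is a low-copy bacterial expression plasmid built on the pMW211 backbone that serves as a dual fluorescent reporter in bacteria. It is about 7.7 kb and has a pBR322-type architecture. Replication depends on a ColE1/pMB1-family origin, and the accompanying rop gene, which restrains copy number, fits the catalogue's low-copy designation. A bom mobility region is also present. Selection is by ampicillin through the β-lactamase gene and its native promoter. A fragment of the tetracycline efflux gene remains as a leftover of the parental vector and is not expected to confer resistance.

The synthetic insert, assembled by Gibson cloning, combines two independently inducible reporter cassettes. In the first, the araBAD promoter drives DsRed.T3, a tetrameric red fluorescent protein. The divergently transcribed araC regulator is carried on the plasmid, so red fluorescence is controlled by L-arabinose. In the second, superfolder GFP, a rapidly maturing green protein, sits downstream of the tetA side of the overlapping tetR/tetA promoter region. TetR is encoded on the opposite strand, so GFP stays repressed until a tetracycline-class inducer relieves TetR binding. The sfGFP unit is followed by a 5S rRNA segment and the rrnB T1 and T2 terminators, which insulate it from the adjacent ampicillin resistance gene.

The record states the purpose only as a bacterial reporter. The associated publication concerns intracellular Salmonella enterica persisters. Having two separately inducible colours would suit experiments that label a population with one fluorophore and then test its capacity for new protein synthesis with the other, though the record does not spell out this use.
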