Addgene plasmid #168187: p5426
Purpose: bacteria reporter
Depositing lab: Michael Hensel. Publication: The protected physiological state of intracellular Salmonella enterica persisters reduces host cell-imposed stress. Schulte M, Olschewski K, Hensel M. Commun Biol. 2021 May 4;4(1):520. doi: 10.1038/s42003-021-02049-6. PubMed 33947954.
Backbone
  Vector backbone: pMW211
  Vector type: Bacterial Expression
Growth in bacteria
  Bacterial resistance: Ampicillin, 100 μg/mL
  Growth temperature: 37°C
  Growth strain: DH5alpha
  Copy number: Low Copy
Gene/Insert
  Gene/Insert name: PBAD::dsred PtetA::sfgfp
  Species: Synthetic
  Mutation: none
  Cloning method: Gibson Cloning
Terms and licenses: Academic/Nonprofit Terms; Industry Terms: Not Available to Industry
Depositor comments: Please visit https://www.biorxiv.org/content/10.1101/2020.09.22.308114v1 for bioRxiv preprint.
How to cite: p5426 was a gift from Michael Hensel (Addgene plasmid # 168187 ; http://n2t.net/addgene:168187 ; RRID:Addgene_168187)
